>Addgene plasmid #163790 | pmScarlet-HSP70 | addgene full sequence | sequence record 324299 | Addgene NGS Result
TTTCGGGGAAATGTGCGCGGAACCCCTATTTGTTTATTTTTCTAAATACATTCAAATATGTATCCGCTCA
TGAGACAATAACCCTGATAAATGCTTCAATAATATTGAAAAAGGAAGAGTCCTGAGGCGGAAAGAACCAG
CTGTGGAATGTGTGTCAGTTAGGGTGTGGAAAGTCCCCAGGCTCCCCAGCAGGCAGAAGTATGCAAAGCA
TGCATCTCAATTAGTCAGCAACCAGGTGTGGAAAGTCCCCAGGCTCCCCAGCAGGCAGAAGTATGCAAAG
CATGCATCTCAATTAGTCAGCAACCATAGTCCCGCCCCTAACTCCGCCCATCCCGCCCCTAACTCCGCCC
AGTTCCGCCCATTCTCCGCCCCATGGCTGACTAATTTTTTTTATTTATGCAGAGGCCGAGGCCGCCTCGG
CCTCTGAGCTATTCCAGAAGTAGTGAGGAGGCTTTTTTGGAGGCCTAGGCTTTTGCAAAGATCGATCAAG
AGACAGGATGAGGATCGTTTCGCATGATTGAACAAGATGGATTGCACGCAGGTTCTCCGGCCGCTTGGGT
GGAGAGGCTATTCGGCTATGACTGGGCACAACAGACAATCGGCTGCTCTGATGCCGCCGTGTTCCGGCTG
TCAGCGCAGGGGCGCCCGGTTCTTTTTGTCAAGACCGACCTGTCCGGTGCCCTGAATGAACTGCAAGACG
AGGCAGCGCGGCTATCGTGGCTGGCCACGACGGGCGTTCCTTGCGCAGCTGTGCTCGACGTTGTCACTGA
AGCGGGAAGGGACTGGCTGCTATTGGGCGAAGTGCCGGGGCAGGATCTCCTGTCATCTCACCTTGCTCCT
GCCGAGAAAGTATCCATCATGGCTGATGCAATGCGGCGGCTGCATACGCTTGATCCGGCTACCTGCCCAT
TCGACCACCAAGCGAAACATCGCATCGAGCGAGCACGTACTCGGATGGAAGCCGGTCTTGTCGATCAGGA
TGATCTGGACGAAGAGCATCAGGGGCTCGCGCCAGCCGAACTGTTCGCCAGGCTCAAGGCGAGCATGCCC
GACGGCGAGGATCTCGTCGTGACCCATGGCGATGCCTGCTTGCCGAATATCATGGTGGAAAATGGCCGCT
TTTCTGGATTCATCGACTGTGGCCGGCTGGGTGTGGCGGACCGCTATCAGGACATAGCGTTGGCTACCCG
TGATATTGCTGAAGAGCTTGGCGGCGAATGGGCTGACCGCTTCCTCGTGCTTTACGGTATCGCCGCTCCC
GATTCGCAGCGCATCGCCTTCTATCGCCTTCTTGACGAGTTCTTCTGAGCGGGACTCTGGGGTTCGAAAT
GACCGACCAAGCGACGCCCAACCTGCCATCACGAGATTTCGATTCCACCGCCGCCTTCTATGAAAGGTTG
GGCTTCGGAATCGTTTTCCGGGACGCCGGCTGGATGATCCTCCAGCGCGGGGATCTCATGCTGGAGTTCT
TCGCCCACCCTAGGGGGAGGCTAACTGAAACACGGAAGGAGACAATACCGGAAGGAACCCGCGCTATGAC
GGCAATAAAAAGACAGAATAAAACGCACGGTGTTGGGTCGTTTGTTCATAAACGCGGGGTTCGGTCCCAG
GGCTGGCACTCTGTCGATACCCCACCGAGACCCCATTGGGGCCAATACGCCCGCGTTTCTTCCTTTTCCC
CACCCCACCCCCCAAGTTCGGGTGAAGGCCCAGGGCTCGCAGCCAACGTCGGGGCGGCAGGCCCTGCCAT
AGCCTCAGGTTACTCATATATACTTTAGATTGATTTAAAACTTCATTTTTAATTTAAAAGGATCTAGGTG
AAGATCCTTTTTGATAATCTCATGACCAAAATCCCTTAACGTGAGTTTTCGTTCCACTGAGCGTCAGACC
CCGTAGAAAAGATCAAAGGATCTTCTTGAGATCCTTTTTTTCTGCGCGTAATCTGCTGCTTGCAAACAAA
AAAACCACCGCTACCAGCGGTGGTTTGTTTGCCGGATCAAGAGCTACCAACTCTTTTTCCGAAGGTAACT
GGCTTCAGCAGAGCGCAGATACCAAATACTGTTCTTCTAGTGTAGCCGTAGTTAGGCCACCACTTCAAGA
ACTCTGTAGCACCGCCTACATACCTCGCTCTGCTAATCCTGTTACCAGTGGCTGCTGCCAGTGGCGATAA
GTCGTGTCTTACCGGGTTGGACTCAAGACGATAGTTACCGGATAAGGCGCAGCGGTCGGGCTGAACGGGG
GGTTCGTGCACACAGCCCAGCTTGGAGCGAACGACCTACACCGAACTGAGATACCTACAGCGTGAGCTAT
GAGAAAGCGCCACGCTTCCCGAAGGGAGAAAGGCGGACAGGTATCCGGTAAGCGGCAGGGTCGGAACAGG
AGAGCGCACGAGGGAGCTTCCAGGGGGAAACGCCTGGTATCTTTATAGTCCTGTCGGGTTTCGCCACCTC
TGACTTGAGCGTCGATTTTTGTGATGCTCGTCAGGGGGGCGGAGCCTATGGAAAAACGCCAGCAACGCGG
CCTTTTTACGGTTCCTGGCCTTTTGCTGGCCTTTTGCTCACATGTTCTTTCCTGCGTTATCCCCTGATTC
TGTGGATAACCGTATTACCGCCATGCATTAGTTATTAATAGTAATCAATTACGGGGTCATTAGTTCATAG
CCCATATATGGAGTTCCGCGTTACATAACTTACGGTAAATGGCCCGCCTGGCTGACCGCCCAACGACCCC
CGCCCATTGACGTCAATAATGACGTATGTTCCCATAGTAACGCCAATAGGGACTTTCCATTGACGTCAAT
GGGTGGAGTATTTACGGTAAACTGCCCACTTGGCAGTACATCAAGTGTATCATATGCCAAGTACGCCCCC
TATTGACGTCAATGACGGTAAATGGCCCGCCTGGCATTATGCCCAGTACATGACCTTATGGGACTTTCCT
ACTTGGCAGTACATCTACGTATTAGTCATCGCTATTACCATGGTGATGCGGTTTTGGCAGTACATCAATG
GGCGTGGATAGCGGTTTGACTCACGGGGATTTCCAAGTCTCCACCCCATTGACGTCAATGGGAGTTTGTT
TTGGCACCAAAATCAACGGGACTTTCCAAAATGTCGTAACAACTCCGCCCCATTGACGCAAATGGGCGGT
AGGCGTGTACGGTGGGAGGTCTATATAAGCAGAGCTGGTTTAGTGAACCGTCAGATCCGCTAGCGCTACC
GGTCGCCACCATGGTGAGCAAGGGCGAGGCAGTGATCAAGGAGTTCATGCGGTTCAAGGTGCACATGGAG
GGCTCCATGAACGGCCACGAGTTCGAGATCGAGGGCGAGGGCGAGGGCCGCCCCTACGAGGGCACCCAGA
CCGCCAAGCTGAAGGTGACCAAGGGTGGCCCCCTGCCCTTCTCCTGGGACATCCTGTCCCCTCAGTTCAT
GTACGGCTCCAGGGCCTTCACCAAGCACCCCGCCGACATCCCCGACTACTATAAGCAGTCCTTCCCCGAG
GGCTTCAAGTGGGAGCGCGTGATGAACTTCGAGGACGGCGGCGCCGTGACCGTGACCCAGGACACCTCCC
TGGAGGACGGCACCCTGATCTACAAGGTGAAGCTCCGCGGCACCAACTTCCCTCCTGACGGCCCCGTAAT
GCAGAAGAAGACAATGGGCTGGGAAGCGTCCACCGAGCGGTTGTACCCCGAGGACGGCGTGCTGAAGGGC
GACATTAAGATGGCCCTGCGCCTGAAGGACGGCGGCCGCTACCTGGCGGACTTCAAGACCACCTACAAGG
CCAAGAAGCCCGTGCAGATGCCCGGCGCCTACAACGTCGACCGCAAGTTGGACATCACCTCCCACAACGA
GGACTACACCGTGGTGGAACAGTACGAACGCTCCGAGGGCCGCCACTCCACCGGCGGCATGGACGAGCTG
TACAAGTCCGGACTCAGATCTCGAGCTCAAGCTTCGATGGCCAAAGCCGCGGCGATCGGCATCGACCTGG
GCACCACCTACTCCTGCGTGGGGGTGTTCCAACACGGCAAGGTGGAGATCATCGCCAACGACCAGGGCAA
CCGCACCACCCCCAGCTACGTGGCCTTCACGGACACCGAGCGGCTCATCGGGGATGCGGCCAAGAACCAG
GTGGCGCTGAACCCGCAGAACACCGTGTTTGACGCGAAGCGGCTGATTGGCCGCAAGTTCGGCGACCCGG
TGGTGCAGTCGGACATGAAGCACTGGCCTTTCCAGGTGATCAACGACGGAGACAAGCCCAAGGTGCAGGT
GAGCTACAAGGGGGAGACCAAGGCATTCTACCCCGAGGAGATCTCGTCCATGGTGCTGACCAAGATGAAG
GAGATCGCCGAGGCGTACCTGGGCTACCCGGTGACCAACGCGGTGATCACCGTGCCGGCCTACTTCAACG
ACTCGCAGCGCCAGGCCACCAAGGATGCGGGTGTGATCGCGGGGCTCAACGTGCTGCGGATCATCAACGA
GCCCACGGCCGCCGCCATCGCCTACGGCCTGGACAGAACGGGCAAGGGGGAGCGCAACGTGCTCATCTTT
GACCTGGGCGGGGGCACCTTCGACGTGTCCATCCTGACGATCGACGACGGCATCTTCGAGGTGAAGGCCA
CGGCCGGGGACACCCACCTGGGTGGGGAGGACTTTGACAACAGGCTGGTGAACCACTTCGTGGAGGAGTT
CAAGAGAAAACACAAGAAGGACATCAGCCAGAACAAGCGAGCCGTGAGGCGGCTGCGCACCGCCTGCGAG
AGGGCCAAGAGGACCCTGTCGTCCAGCACCCAGGCCAGCCTGGAGATCGACTCCCTGTTTGAGGGCATCG
ACTTCTACACGTCCATCACCAGGGCGAGGTTCGAGGAGCTGTGCTCCGACCTGTTCCGAAGCACCCTGGA
GCCCGTGGAGAAGGCTCTGCGCGACGCCAAGCTGGACAAGGCCCAGATTCACGACCTGGTCCTGGTCGGG
GGCTCCACCCGCATCCCCAAGGTGCAGAAGCTGCTGCAGGACTTCTTCAACGGGCGCGACCTGAACAAGA
GCATCAACCCCGACGAGGCTGTGGCCTACGGGGCGGCGGTGCAGGCGGCCATCCTGATGGGGGACAAGTC
CGAGAACGTGCAGGACCTGCTGCTGCTGGACGTGGCTCCCCTGTCGCTGGGGCTGGAGACGGCCGGAGGC
GTGATGACTGCCCTGATCAAGCGCAACTCCACCATCCCCACCAAGCAGACGCAGATCTTCACCACCTACT
CCGACAACCAACCCGGGGTGCTGATCCAGGTGTACGAGGGCGAGAGGGCCATGACGAAAGACAACAATCT
GTTGGGGCGCTTCGAGCTGAGCGGCATCCCTCCGGCCCCCAGGGGCGTGCCCCAGATCGAGGTGACCTTC
GACATCGATGCCAACGGCATCCTGAACGTCACGGCCACGGACAAGAGCACCGGCAAGGCCAACAAGATCA
CCATCACCAACGACAAGGGCCGCCTGAGCAAGGAGGAGATCGAGCGCATGGTGCAGGAGGCGGAGAAGTA
CAAAGCGGAGGACGAGGTGCAGCGCGAGAGGGTGTCAGCCAAGAACGCCCTGGAGTCCTACGCCTTCAAC
ATGAAGAGCGCCGTGGAGGATGAGGGGCTCAAGGGCAAGATCAGCGAGGCGGACAAGAAGAAGGTGCTGG
ACAAGTGTCAAGAGGTCATCTCGTGGCTGGACGCCAACACCTTGGCCGAGAAGGACGAGTTTGAGCACAA
GAGGAAGGAGCTGGAGCAGGTGTGTAACCCCATCATCAGCGGACTGTACCAGGGTGCCGGTGGTCCCGGG
CCTGGGGGCTTCGGGGCTCAGGGTCCCAAGGGAGGGTCTGGGTCAGGCCCCACCATTGAGGAGGTAGATT
AGGGATCCACCGGATCTAGATAACTGATCATAATCAGCCATACCACATTTGTAGAGGTTTTACTTGCTTT
AAAAAACCTCCCACACCTCCCCCTGAACCTGAAACATAAAATGAATGCAATTGTTGTTGTTAACTTGTTT
ATTGCAGCTTATAATGGTTACAAATAAAGCAATAGCATCACAAATTTCACAAATAAAGCATTTTTTTCAC
TGCATTCTAGTTGTGGTTTGTCCAAACTCATCAATGTATCTTAAGGCGTAAATTGTAAGCGTTAATATTT
TGTTAAAATTCGCGTTAAATTTTTGTTAAATCAGCTCATTTTTTAACCAATAGGCCGAAATCGGCAAAAT
CCCTTATAAATCAAAAGAATAGACCGAGATAGGGT
[37 nt withheld, positions 6266-6302]
AAAGAACGTGGACTCCAACGTCAAAGG
[49 nt withheld, positions 6330-6378]
T
[91 nt withheld, positions 6380-6470]
G
[124 nt withheld, positions 6472-6595]
CAGGTGGCACT
Features (pLannotate 1.2.2; 15 found; start..end, strand, type, name):
     16..120     +  promoter       AmpR promoter: bla
    122..479     +  promoter       SV40 promoter: SV40 enhancer and early promoter
    514..1308    +  CDS            NeoR/KanR: aminoglycoside phosphotransferase from Tn5; aph(3')-II (or nptII); confers resistance to neomycin, kanamycin, and G418 (Geneticin®)
   1329..1481    +  CDS            ble (fragment): BLE_KLEPN - Experimental evidence at protein level: Swiss-Prot protein existence level 1. Binding protein with a strong affinity to the bleomycin family of antibiotics. Binds to CL990; an antimitotic-antibiotic compound. From Klebsiella pneumoniae.
   1540..1587    +  polyA_signal   HSV TK poly(A) signal: herpes simplex virus thymidine kinase polyadenylation signal (Cole and Stacy, 1985)
   1678..1694    -  polyA_signal   bGH poly(A) signal (fragment): bovine growth hormone polyadenylation signal
   1916..2504    +  rep_origin     ori: high-copy-number ColE1/pMB1/pBR322/pUC origin of replication
   2679..2982    +  enhancer       CMV enhancer: human cytomegalovirus immediate early enhancer
   2983..3186    +  promoter       CMV promoter: human cytomegalovirus (CMV) immediate early promoter
   3231..3926    +  CDS            mScarlet: mScarlet is a basic (constitutively fluorescent) red fluorescent protein published in 2016, derived from synthetic construct. It has moderate acid sensitivity.
   3927..3957    +  misc_feature   MCS (fragment): multiple cloning site
   3957..5879    +  CDS            HSPA1A: HS71A_HUMAN - Also known as HSP72 From Homo sapiens (Human).
   5905..5989    +  CDS            large T antigen (fragment): large T antigen from SV40 (simian virus 40)
   6012..6133    +  polyA_signal   SV40 poly(A) signal: SV40 polyadenylation signal
   6167..6595    -  rep_origin     f1 ori (sequence partly withheld): f1 bacteriophage origin of replication; arrow indicates direction of (+) strand synthesis
