[The description below was written by a language model from this plasmid's Addgene catalogue record and pLannotate feature annotations shown in this document.]
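Description:
pmScarlet-HSP70 is a 6.6 kb mammalian expression plasmid built on the pmScarlet_C1 backbone, a C1-type fusion vector in which a gene of interest is cloned downstream of a fluorescent protein. It replicates in E. coli at high copy from a ColE1/pUC-type origin and also carries an f1 phage origin. A single Tn5 NeoR/KanR (aminoglycoside phosphotransferase) gene serves for selection in both hosts. The bacterial bla promoter drives it to give kanamycin resistance in bacteria, and the SV40 enhancer/early promoter drives it in mammalian cells, where it allows G418 selection of stable lines. This cassette ends in the HSV TK polyadenylation signal. The short ble, bGH poly(A) and SV40 large T antigen fragments flagged by the annotation appear to be backbone remnants or partial matches rather than functional elements.

The payload is the human HSPA1A coding sequence, which encodes the stress-inducible chaperone HSP70 (HSP72). It was inserted between the HindIII and BamHI sites of the multiple cloning site. It sits directly after the mScarlet open reading frame, separated only by a short stretch of residual polylinker that acts as a linker. The human CMV immediate early enhancer and promoter drive transcription, and the SV40 poly(A) signal terminates it. The product is HSP70 tagged at its N terminus with the bright monomeric red fluorescent protein mScarlet.

The construct is intended for transient or stable expression of red-labelled HSP70 in mammalian cells, so that the chaperone's localisation can be followed by fluorescence microscopy. The associated publication concerns relocation of chaperones of the CASA complex to aggresomes by disease-linked BAG3 mutants, which is consistent with use as an imaging reporter for HSP70 distribution.
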