Addgene plasmid #163790: pmScarlet-HSP70
Purpose: Expresses mScarlet-Hsp70 in mammalian cells
Depositing lab: Vincent Timmerman. Depositing organization: Universiteit Antwerpen. Publication: BAG3 Pro209 mutants associated with myopathy and neuropathy relocate chaperones of the CASA-complex to aggresomes. Adriaenssens E, Tedesco B, Mediani L, Asselbergh B, Crippa V, Antoniani F, Carra S, Poletti A, Timmerman V. Sci Rep. 2020 May 29;10(1):8755. doi: 10.1038/s41598-020-65664-z. PubMed 32472079.
Backbone
  Vector backbone: pmScarlet_C1
  Backbone manufacturer: Addgene (#85042)
  Backbone size w/o insert (bp): 4000
  Total vector size (bp): 6606
  Vector type: Mammalian Expression
  Selectable markers: Neomycin (select with G418)
Growth in bacteria
  Bacterial resistance: Kanamycin, 50 μg/mL
  Growth temperature: 37°C
  Growth strain: DH5alpha
  Copy number: High Copy
Gene/Insert
  Gene/Insert name: HSP70 (alt name: HSPA1A)
  Species: H. sapiens (human)
  Insert size (bp): 1926
  GenBank ID: NM_005345.6
  Entrez Gene: HSPA1A (a.k.a. HEL-S-103, HSP70, HSP70-1, HSP70-1A, HSP70-2, HSP70.1, HSP70.2, HSP70I, HSP72, HSPA1)
  Promoter: CMV
  Tag / fusion protein: mScarlet (N terminal on backbone)
  Cloning method: Restriction Enzyme; 5′ cloning site HindIII (unknown if destroyed); 3′ cloning site BamHI (unknown if destroyed)
  Sequencing primers: 5′ CMV_fwd_primer
Terms and licenses: Academic/Nonprofit Terms; Industry Terms: Not Available to Industry
How to cite: pmScarlet-HSP70 was a gift from Vincent Timmerman (Addgene plasmid # 163790 ; http://n2t.net/addgene:163790 ; RRID:Addgene_163790)
